Addgene plasmid #127011: pJUMP18-B0033_R
Purpose: Basic Part R- RBS; B0033m Ribosome Binding Site.
Depositing lab: Chris French. Depositing organization: University of Edinburgh. Publication: Joint universal modular plasmids (JUMP): a flexible vector platform for synthetic biology. Valenzuela-Ortega M, French C. Synth Biol (Oxf). 2021 Feb 2;6(1):ysab003. doi: 10.1093/synbio/ysab003. eCollection 2021. PubMed 33623824.
Backbone
  Vector backbone: pJUMP18-Uac
  Backbone manufacturer: Backbone derived from SEVA.
  Vector type: Bacterial Expression, Synthetic Biology
Growth in bacteria
  Bacterial resistance: Ampicillin, 100 μg/mL
  Growth temperature: 37°C
  Growth strain: JM109
  Copy number: High Copy
Gene/Insert
  Gene/Insert name: Part B0033m_R
  Species: Synthetic
  Mutation: None
  Cloning method: Restriction Enzyme; 5′ cloning site Unknown (unknown if destroyed)
Terms and licenses: Academic/Nonprofit Terms; Industry Terms: Not Available to Industry
Depositor comments: Part sub-domesticated from CIDAR MoClo toolkit (PMID: 26479688) Please visit https://www.biorxiv.org/content/10.1101/799585v1 for bioRxiv preprint.
How to cite: pJUMP18-B0033_R was a gift from Chris French (Addgene plasmid # 127011 ; http://n2t.net/addgene:127011 ; RRID:Addgene_127011)
