[The description below was written by a language model from this plasmid's Addgene catalogue record and pLannotate feature annotations shown in this document.]
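Description:
pJUMP18-B0033_R is a small (about 2.7 kb) basic-part plasmid from the Joint Universal Modular Plasmids (JUMP) platform, a synthetic biology vector system whose backbones are derived from the SEVA architecture. It is built on the pJUMP18-Uac backbone and stores a single synthetic part, B0033m, a ribosome binding site formatted as an "R" (RBS) position part. According to the depositor, the part was sub-domesticated from the CIDAR MoClo toolkit. The exact cloning sites used are not recorded.

The plasmid is maintained in E. coli at high copy through a ColE1/pUC-type origin and is selected with ampicillin via the TEM beta-lactamase gene (bla), driven by its own promoter and followed by the phage fd terminator. An incP oriT is also present, which would allow conjugative mobilisation when transfer functions are supplied in trans. The cargo region is very short and is bracketed by a BioBrick prefix and suffix. The RBS itself is not separately annotated in the feature table but presumably lies in the roughly 70 nt between these two elements. The lambda t0 terminator downstream and the rrnB T1 terminator upstream insulate the part site from transcription in the rest of the backbone. A short lacI fragment and a CAP binding site are also annotated near the cargo site. They may be remnants of a lac-derived cassette in the parent vector, but the record does not explain them.

The plasmid carries no promoter-gene expression unit of its own. It serves as a storage and donor vector supplying a defined RBS for modular assembly of bacterial transcription units with promoter, coding sequence and terminator parts in the JUMP system.
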