Features (pLannotate 1.2.2; 11 found; start..end, strand, type, name):
     39..60      +  misc_feature   BioBrick prefix: BioBrick prefix for parts that do not start with "ATG"
    130..150     +  misc_feature   BioBrick suffix: universal suffix for all parts
    184..278     +  terminator     lambda t0 terminator: transcription terminator from phage lambda
    351..442     +  promoter       AmpR promoter: bla
    443..1300    +  CDS            bla: BLAT_ECOLX - Experimental evidence at protein level: Swiss-Prot protein existence level 1. TEM-type are the most prevalent beta-lactamases in enterobacteria; they hydrolyze the beta-lactam bond in susceptible beta-lactam antibiotics, thus conferring resistance to penicillins and cephalosporins. TEM-3 and TEM-4 are capable of hydrolyzing cefotaxime and ceftazidime. TEM-5 is capable of hydrolyzing ceftazidime. TEM-6 is capable of hydrolyzing ceftazidime and aztreonam. TEM-8/CAZ-2, TEM- 16/CAZ-7 and TEM-24/CAZ-6 are markedly active against ceftazidime. IRT- 4 shows resistance to beta-lactamase in
   1307..1346    +  terminator     fd terminator: central terminator from bacteriophage fd (Otsuka and Kunisawa, 1982)
   1493..1601    +  oriT           oriT: incP origin of transfer
   1637..2225    +  rep_origin     ori: high-copy-number ColE1/pMB1/pBR322/pUC origin of replication
   2408..2500    +  CDS            lacI (fragment): lac repressor; lacI; The lac repressor binds to the lac operator to inhibit transcription in E. coli. This inhibition can be relieved by adding lactose or isopropyl-β-D-thiogalactopyranoside (IPTG).
   2513..2534    +  protein_bind   CAP binding site: CAP binding activates transcription in the presence of cAMP. E. coli catabolite activator protein
   2568..2654    -  terminator     rrnB T1 terminator: Escherichia coli rrnB; transcription terminator T1 from the E. coli rrnB gene
>Addgene plasmid #127011 | pJUMP18-B0033_R | addgene full sequence | sequence record 248360 | Addgene NGS Result
TTAATTAAGGAGTTTTGCAGGTGCACCTGCTTTTCGCTGAATTCGCGGCCGCTTCTAGAGGGTCTGCGAT
GTTTGGTCTCTTACTAGAGTCACACAGGACTACTAAATGTGAGACCTTTCATCGCGACCTACTAGTAGCG
GCCGCTGCAGGGAGTTGTCTTCGAAGACTTCGCTCTAGTCTTGGACTCCTGTTGATAGATCCAGTAATGA
CCTCAGAACTCCATCTGGATTTGTTCAGAACGCTCGGTTGCCGCCGGGCGTTTTTTATTGGTGAGAATCC
AGGGGTCCCCAATAATTACGATTTAAATTAGTAGCCCGCCTAATGAGCGGGCTTTTTTTTAATTCCCCTA
TTTGTTTATTTTTCTAAATACATTCAAATATGTATCCGCTCATGAGACAATAACCCTGATAAATGCTTCA
ATAATATTGAAAAAGGAAGAGTATGAGCATTCAGCATTTTCGTGTGGCGCTGATTCCGTTTTTTGCGGCG
TTTTGCCTGCCGGTGTTTGCGCATCCGGAAACCCTGGTGAAAGTGAAAGATGCGGAAGATCAACTGGGTG
CGCGCGTGGGCTATATTGAACTGGATCTGAACAGCGGCAAAATTCTGGAATCTTTTCGTCCGGAAGAACG
TTTTCCGATGATGAGCACCTTTAAAGTGCTGCTGTGCGGTGCGGTTCTGAGCCGTGTGGATGCGGGCCAG
GAACAACTGGGCCGTCGTATTCATTATAGCCAGAACGATCTGGTGGAATATAGCCCGGTGACCGAAAAAC
ATCTGACCGATGGCATGACCGTGCGTGAACTGTGCAGCGCGGCGATTACCATGAGCGATAACACCGCGGC
GAACCTGCTGCTGACGACCATTGGCGGTCCGAAAGAACTGACCGCGTTTCTGCATAACATGGGCGATCAT
GTGACCCGTCTGGATCGTTGGGAACCGGAACTGAACGAAGCGATTCCGAACGATGAACGTGATACCACCA
TGCCGGCAGCAATGGCGACCACCCTGCGTAAACTGCTGACGGGTGAGCTGCTGACCCTGGCAAGCCGCCA
GCAACTGATTGATTGGATGGAAGCGGATAAAGTGGCGGGTCCGCTGCTGCGTAGCGCGCTGCCGGCTGGC
TGGTTTATTGCGGATAAAAGCGGTGCGGGCGAACGTGGCAGCCGTGGCATTATTGCGGCGCTGGGCCCGG
ATGGTAAACCGAGCCGTATTGTGGTGATTTATACCACCGGCAGCCAGGCGACGATGGATGAACGTAACCG
TCAGATTGCGGAAATTGGCGCGAGCCTGATTAAACATTGGTAAACCGATACAATTAAAGGCTCCTTTTGG
AGCCTTTTTTTTTGGACGACCCTTGTCCTTTTCCGCTGCATAACCCTGCTTCGGGGTCATTATAGCGATT
TTTTCGGTATATCCATCCTTTTTCGCACGATATACAGGATTTTGCCAAAGGGTTCGTGTAGACTTTCCTT
GGTGTATCCAACGGCGTCAGCCGGGCAGGATAGGTGAAGTAGGCCCACCCGCGAGCGGGTGTTCCTTCTT
CACTGTCCCTTATTCGCACCTGGCGGTGCTCAACGGGAATCCTGCTCTGCGAGGCTGGCCGTAGGCCGGC
CCCGTAGAAAAGATCAAAGGATCTTCTTGAGATCCTTTTTTTCTGCGCGTAATCTGCTGCTTGCAAACAA
AAAAACCACCGCTACCAGCGGTGGTTTGTTTGCCGGATCAAGAGCTACCAACTCTTTTTCCGAAGGTAAC
TGGCTTCAGCAGAGCGCAGATACCAAATACTGTTCTTCTAGTGTAGCCGTAGTTAGGCCACCACTTCAAG
AACTCTGTAGCACCGCCTACATACCTCGCTCTGCTAATCCTGTTACCAGTGGCTGCTGCCAGTGGCGATA
AGTCGTGTCTTACCGGGTTGGACTCAAGACGATAGTTACCGGATAAGGCGCAGCGGTCGGGCTGAACGGG
GGGTTCGTGCACACAGCCCAGCTTGGAGCGAACGACCTACACCGAACTGAGATACCTACAGCGTGAGCTA
TGAGAAAGCGCCACGCTTCCCGAAGGGAGAAAGGCGGACAGGTATCCGGTAAGCGGCAGGGTCGGAACAG
GAGAGCGCACGAGGGAGCTTCCAGGGGGAAACGCCTGGTATCTTTATAGTCCTGTCGGGTTTCGCCACCT
CTGACTTGAGCGTCGATTTTTGTGATGCTCGTCAGGGGGGCGGAGCCTATGGAAAAACGCCAGCAACGCG
GCCTTTTTACGGTTCCTGGCCTTTTGCTGGCCTTTTGCTCACATGTTCTTTCCTGCGTTATCCCCTGATT
CTGTGGATAACCGTATTACCGCCTTTGAGTGAGCTGATACCGCTCGCCGCAGCCGAACGACCGAGCGCAG
CGAGTCAGTGAGCGAGGAAGCGGAAGAGCGCCCAATACGCAAACCGCCTCTCCCCGCGCGTTGGCCGATT
CATTAATGCAGCTGGCACGACAGGTTTCCCGACTGGAAAGCGGGCAGTGAGCGCAACGCAATTAATGTGA
GTTAGCTCACTCATTAGGCAGGCGCGCCCAGCTGTCTAGGGCGGCGGATTTGTCCTACTCAGGAGAGCGT
TCACCGACAAACAACAGATAAAACGAAAGGCCCAGTCTTTCGACTGAGCCTTTCGTTTTATTTGATGCCT
